Addgene plasmid #145423: pGBW-m4046268
Purpose: Yeast Expression plasmid for SARS-CoV-2 M (membrane)
Depositing lab: Ginkgo Bioworks & Benjie Chen. Depositing organization: Ginkgo Bioworks.
Backbone
  Vector backbone: AmpR; 2u URA3
  Backbone size w/o insert (bp): 4078
  Vector type: Yeast Expression
  Selectable markers: URA3
Growth in bacteria
  Bacterial resistance: Ampicillin, 100 μg/mL
  Growth temperature: 37°C
  Growth strain: DH5alpha
  Copy number: High Copy
Gene/Insert
  Gene/Insert name: SARS-CoV-2 M (membrane) (alt names: membrane glycoprotein; M protein)
  Species: S. cerevisiae (budding yeast); Severe acute respiratory syndrome coronavirus 2
  Insert size (bp): 662
  Mutation: Saccharomyces cerevisiae recode 1
  Entrez Gene: M (a.k.a. GU280_gp05)
  Promoter: pTEF1
  Tag / fusion protein: Cleavable thrombin;6xHIS (C terminal on backbone)
  Cloning method: Unknown
Resource information
  A portion of this plasmid was derived from a plasmid made by: GinkgoBioworks
Depositor comments: NCBI Reference Sequence: YP_009724393.1. Created by gene synthesis with Not1 site.
How to cite: pGBW-m4046268 was a gift from Ginkgo Bioworks & Benjie Chen (Addgene plasmid # 145423 ; http://n2t.net/addgene:145423 ; RRID:Addgene_145423)
