[The description below was written by a language model from this plasmid's Addgene catalogue record and the feature table of its GenBank file.]
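Description:
pGBW-m4046268 is a yeast–E. coli shuttle plasmid for episomal expression of the SARS-CoV-2 membrane (M) glycoprotein in Saccharomyces cerevisiae. In bacteria, the 5,422 bp circular construct replicates from a high-copy ColE1/pUC-type origin. It is selected with ampicillin through a beta-lactamase gene that the feature table shows downstream of a cat promoter. A rop annotation lies directly adjacent to AmpR, although the catalogue lists the plasmid as high copy. Short phage T3Te and T7Te terminators flank the bacterial origin, and a tonB terminator sits beside the resistance cassette, presumably insulating these modules from transcriptional read-through. In yeast, the 2µ origin supports multicopy maintenance. URA3 provides selection in uracil auxotrophs and can be counterselected with 5-fluoroorotic acid.

The payload is a synthetic M coding sequence of about 662 bp, recoded for S. cerevisiae codon usage ("recode 1") from the reference viral protein. It was made by gene synthesis, and the depositor notes a NotI site. The M open reading frame is not annotated in the feature table, but the gap between the constitutive TEF1 promoter and the thrombin site matches its expected position. The backbone supplies an in-frame C-terminal thrombin recognition site followed by a 6xHis tag, so the protein can be captured by metal-affinity chromatography and the tag then removed by protease cleavage. A CYC1 primer site just downstream suggests that a CYC1 terminator ends the transcript, although no terminator feature is annotated there. The plasmid belongs to a set of tagged SARS-CoV-2 yeast expression constructs intended for protein production and purification.
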