LOCUS       Exported 5422 bp ds-DNA circular SYN 12-MAY-2021
DEFINITION  Yeast Expression plasmid for SARS-CoV-2 M (membrane).
ACCESSION   .
VERSION     .
KEYWORDS    pGBW-m4046268
SOURCE      synthetic DNA construct
  ORGANISM  synthetic DNA construct
REFERENCE   1 (bases 1 to 5422)
  TITLE     SARS-CoV-2 protein Yeast expression constructs, tagged, for protein
            expression and/or purification
REFERENCE   2 (bases 1 to 5422)
  AUTHORS   .
  TITLE     Direct Submission
  JOURNAL   Exported May 12, 2021 from SnapGene Server 1.1.58
            http://www.snapgene.com
FEATURES             Location/Qualifiers
     source          1..5422
                     /organism="synthetic DNA construct"
                     /mol_type="other DNA"
     promoter        10..417
                     /gene="S. cerevisiae TEF1"
                     /label=TEF1 promoter
                     /note="promoter for EF-1-alpha"
     CDS             1097..1114
                     /codon_start=1
                     /product="thrombin recognition and cleavage site"
                     /label=thrombin site
                     /translation="LVPRGS"
     CDS             1115..1132
                     /codon_start=1
                     /product="6xHis affinity tag"
                     /label=6xHis
                     /translation="HHHHHH"
     primer_bind     complement(1177..1195)
                     /label=CYC1
                     /note="CYC1 transcription termination signal, reverse
                     primer"
     CDS             1546..2349
                     /codon_start=1
                     /gene="S. cerevisiae URA3"
                     /product="orotidine-5'-phosphate decarboxylase, required
                     for uracil biosynthesis"
                     /label=URA3
                     /note="yeast auxotrophic marker, counterselectable with
                     5-fluoroorotic acid (5-FOA)"
                     /translation="MSKATYKERAATHPSPVAAKLFNIMHEKQTNLCASLDVRTTKELL
                     ELVEALGPKICLLKTHVDILTDFSMEGTVKPLKALSAKYNFLLFEDRKFADIGNTVKLQ
                     YSAGVYRIAEWADITNAHGVVGPGIVSGLKQAAEEVTKEPRGLLMLAELSCKGSLSTGE
                     YTKGTVDIAKSDKDFVIGFIAQRDMGGRDEGYDWLIMTPGVGLDDKGDALGQQYRTVDD
                     VVSTGSDIIIVGRGLFAKGRDAKVEGERYRKAGWEAYLRRCGQQN"
     rep_origin      2432..3414
                     /label=2u ori
                     /note="yeast 2u plasmid origin of replication"
     terminator      3492..3521
                     /label=T3Te terminator
                     /note="phage T3 early transcription terminator"
     rep_origin      3543..4130
                     /direction=RIGHT
                     /label=ori
                     /note="high-copy-number ColE1/pMB1/pBR322/pUC origin of
                     replication"
     terminator      4142..4169
                     /label=T7Te terminator
                     /note="phage T7 early transcription terminator"
     CDS             complement(4193..4384)
                     /codon_start=1
                     /gene="rop"
                     /product="Rop protein, which maintains plasmids at low copy
                     number"
                     /label=rop
                     /translation="MTKQEKTALNMARFIRSQTLTLLEKLNELDADEQADICESLHDHA
                     DELYRSCLARFGDDGENL"
     CDS             complement(4385..5245)
                     /codon_start=1
                     /gene="bla"
                     /product="beta-lactamase"
                     /label=AmpR
                     /note="confers resistance to ampicillin, carbenicillin, and
                     related antibiotics"
                     /translation="MSIQHFRVALIPFFAAFCLPVFAHPETLVKVKDAEDQLGARVGYI
                     ELDLNSGKILESLRPEERFPMMSTFKVLLCGAVLSRIDAGQEQLGRRIHYSQNDLVEYS
                     PVTEKHLTDGMTVRELCSAAITMSDNTAANLLLATIGGPKELTAFLHNMGDHVTRLDRW
                     EPELNEAIPNDERDTTMPVAMATTLRKLLTGELLTLASRQQLIDWMEADKVAGSLLRSA
                     LPAGWFIADKSGAGERGSRGIIAALGPDGKPSRIVVIYTTGSQATMDERNRQIAEIGAS
                     LIKHW"
     primer_bind     5008..5027
                     /label=Amp-R
                     /note="Ampicillin resistance gene, reverse primer"
     promoter        complement(5246..5348)
                     /label=cat promoter
                     /note="promoter of the E. coli cat gene encoding
                     chloramphenicol acetyltransferase"
     terminator      5349..5380
                     /label=tonB terminator
                     /note="bidirectional E. coli tonB-P14 transcription
                     terminator"
ORIGIN
        1 gcggccgccc cacacaccat agcttcaaaa tgtttctact ccttttttac tcttccagat
       61 tttctcggac tccgcgcatc gccgtaccac ttcaaaacac ccaagcacag catactaaat
      121 ttcccctctt tcttcctcta gggtgtcgtt aattacccgt actaaaggtt tggaaaagaa
      181 aaaagagacc gcctcgtttc tttttcttcg tcgaaaaagg caataaaaat ttttatcacg
      241 tttctttttc ttgaaaattt ttttttttga tttttttctc tttcgatgac ctcccattga
      301 tatttaagtt aataaacggt cttcaatttc tcaagtttca gtttcatttt tcttgttcta
      361 ttacaacttt ttttacttct tgctcattag aaagaaagca tagcaatcta atctaagttt
      421 taattacaaa atggctgatt ccaatggcac catcacagta gaagagctga aaaagctcct
      481 tgaacaatgg aacttggtta taggtttttt attcttgact tggatttgcc tattgcagtt
      541 cgcctatgca aacagaaacc gttttttgta cattatcaag ttaattttct tgtggctgtt
      601 atggcctgtc actcttgctt gttttgtttt ggctgccgtc taccggataa attggatcac
      661 cggtggtatc gctattgcaa tggcttgttt ggttggattg atgtggttga gttatttcat
      721 tgcctcattc agattattcg ctaggactag atcgatgtgg tcctttaatc cagaaacgaa
      781 catcttgttg aacgtgccac tccatggtac tattttgacc agaccgctat tagaatctga
      841 gttggttatc ggtgctgtca ttctaagagg gcacttacgt atcgcgggtc accatttggg
      901 aagatgtgac attaaggatc ttccaaaaga aatcacagtc gctacctctc gaactctatc
      961 ttactacaag ttgggtgcct cacaaagggt tgctggtgac agcggtttcg ctgcctattc
     1021 tcgctaccgt atcggcaact acaaattaaa taccgatcac tcctctagtt ctgacaatat
     1081 tgccttattg gtgcaactcg tgccgagagg ttctcaccat catcaccatc attaaacagg
     1141 ccccttttcc tttgtcgata tcatgtaatt agttatgtca cgcttacatt cacgccctcc
     1201 tcccacatcc gctctaaccg aaaaggaagg agttagacaa cctgaagtct aggtccctat
     1261 ttattttttt taatagttat gttagtatta agaacgttat ttatatttca aatttttctt
     1321 ttttttctgt acaaagcggc cgccgaacca ctagtgcact gcagtacacg gtttccttga
     1381 aatttttttg attcggtaat ctccgaacag aaggaagaac gaaggaagga gcacagactt
     1441 agattggtat atatacgcat atgtagtgtt gaagaaacat gaaattgccc agtattctta
     1501 acccaactgc acagaacaaa aacgtgcagg aaacgaagat aaatcatgtc gaaagctaca
     1561 tataaggaac gtgctgctac tcatcctagt cctgttgctg ccaagctatt taatatcatg
     1621 cacgaaaagc aaacaaactt gtgtgcttca ttggatgttc gtaccaccaa ggaattactg
     1681 gagttagttg aagcattagg tcccaaaatt tgtttactaa aaacacatgt ggatatcttg
     1741 actgattttt ccatggaggg cacagttaag ccgctaaagg cattatccgc caagtacaat
     1801 tttttactct tcgaggacag aaaatttgct gacattggta atacagtcaa attgcagtac
     1861 tctgcgggtg tatacagaat agcagaatgg gcagacatta cgaatgcaca cggtgtggtg
     1921 ggcccaggta ttgttagcgg tttgaagcag gcggcagaag aagtaacaaa ggaacctaga
     1981 ggccttttga tgttagcaga attgtcatgc aagggctccc tatctactgg agaatatact
     2041 aagggtactg ttgacattgc gaagagcgac aaagattttg ttatcggctt tattgctcaa
     2101 agagacatgg gtggaagaga tgaaggttac gattggttga ttatgacacc cggtgtgggt
     2161 ttagatgaca agggagatgc attgggtcaa cagtatagaa ccgtggatga tgtggtttct
     2221 acaggatctg acattattat tgttggaaga ggactatttg caaagggaag ggatgctaag
     2281 gtagagggtg aacgttacag aaaagcaggc tgggaagcat atttgagaag atgcggccag
     2341 caaaactaaa aaactgtatt ataagtaaat gcatgtatac taaactcaca aattagagct
     2401 tcaatttaat tatatcagtt attacccgag taacgaagca tctgtgcttc attttgtaga
     2461 acaaaaatgc aacgcgagag cgctaatttt tcaaacaaag aatctgagct gcatttttac
     2521 agaacagaaa tgcaacgcga aagcgctatt ttaccaacga agaatctgtg cttcattttt
     2581 gtaaaacaaa aatgcaacgc gagagcgcta atttttcaaa caaagaatct gagctgcatt
     2641 tttacagaac agaaatgcaa cgcgagagcg ctattttacc aacaaagaat ctatacttct
     2701 tttttgttct acaaaaatgc atcccgagag cgctattttt ctaacaaagc atcttagatt
     2761 actttttttc tcctttgtgc gctctataat gcagtctctt gataactttt tgcactgtag
     2821 gtccgttaag gttagaagaa ggctactttg gtgtctattt tctcttccat aaaaaaagcc
     2881 tgactccact tcccgcgttt actgattact agcgaagctg cgggtgcatt ttttcaagat
     2941 aaaggcatcc ccgattatat tctataccga tgtggattgc gcatactttg tgaacagaaa
     3001 gtgatagcgt tgatgattct tcattggtca gaaaattatg aacggtttct tctattttgt
     3061 ctctatatac tacgtatagg aaatgtttac attttcgtat tgttttcgat tcactctatg
     3121 aatagttctt actacaattt ttttgtctaa agagtaatac tagagataaa cataaaaaat
     3181 gtagaggtcg agtttagatg caagttcaag gagcgaaagg tggatgggta ggttatatag
     3241 ggatatagca cagagatata tagcaaagag atacttttga gcaatgtttg tggaagcggt
     3301 attcgcaata ttttagtagc tcgttacagt ccggtgcgtt tttggttttt tgaaagtgcg
     3361 tcatcagagc gcttttggtt ttcaaaagcg ctctgaagtt cctatacttt ctagctagag
     3421 aataggaact tcccgagcgg ccgcgtgtta caagcttgac tccagcgtaa ctggactgca
     3481 atcaactcac tggctcacct tcacgggtgg gcctttcttc ggtagaaaat caaaggatct
     3541 tcttgagatc ctttttttct gcgcgtaatc tgctgcttgc aaacaaaaaa accaccgcta
     3601 ccagcggtgg tttgtttgcc ggatcaagag ctaccaactc tttttccgag gtaactggct
     3661 tcagcagagc gcagatacca aatactgttc ttctagtgta gccgtagtta ggccaccact
     3721 tcaagaactc tgtagcaccg cctacatacc tcgctctgct aatcctgtta ccagtggctg
     3781 ctgccagtgg cgataagtcg tgtcttaccg ggttggactc aagacgatag ttaccggata
     3841 aggcgcagcg gtcgggctga acggggggtt cgtgcacaca gcccagcttg gagcgaacga
     3901 cctacaccga actgagatac ctacagcgtg agctatgaga aagcgccacg cttcccgaag
     3961 ggagaaaggc ggacaggtat ccggtaagcg gcagggtcgg aacaggagag cgcacgaggg
     4021 agcttccagg ggtaaacgcc tggtatcttt atagtcctgt cgggtttcgc cacctctgac
     4081 ttgagcatcg atttttgtga tgctcgtcag gggggcggag cctatggaaa aacgccagca
     4141 acgcagaaag gcccacccga aggtgagcca ggtgattaca tttgggccct catcagaggt
     4201 tttcaccgtc atcaccgaaa cgcgcgaggc agctgcggta aagctcatca gcgtggtcgt
     4261 gaagcgattc acagatgtct gcctgttcat ccgcgtccag ctcgttgagt ttctccagaa
     4321 gcgttaatgt ctggcttctg ataaagcggg ccatgttaag ggcggttttt tcctgtttgg
     4381 tcacttacca atgcttaatc agtgaggcac ctatctcagc gatctgtcta tttcgttcat
     4441 ccatagttgc ctgactcccc gtcgtgtaga taactacgat gcgggagggc ttaccatctg
     4501 gccccagtgc tgcaatgata ccgcgagacc cacgctcacc ggctccagat ttatcagcaa
     4561 taaaccagcc agccgggagg gccgagcgca gaagtgatcc tgcaacttta tccgcctcca
     4621 tccagtctat taattgttgc cgggaagcta gagtaagtag ttcgccagtt aatagtttgc
     4681 gcaacgttgt tgccattgct acaggcatcg tggtgtcacg ctcgtcgttt ggtatggctt
     4741 cattcagctc cggttcccaa cgatcaaggc gagttacatg atcccccatg ttgtgcaaaa
     4801 aagcggttag ctccttcggt cctccgatcg ttgccagaag taagttggcc gcagtgttat
     4861 cactcatggt tatggcagca ctgcataatt ctcttactgt catgccatcc gtgagatgct
     4921 tttctgtgac tggtgagtac tcaaccaagt cattctgaga atagtgtatg cggcgaccga
     4981 gttgctcttg cccggcgtca atacgggata ataccgcgcc acatagcaga actttaaaag
     5041 tgctcatcat tggaaaacgt tcttcggggc gtaaactctc aaggatctta ccgctgttga
     5101 gatccagttc gatgtaaccc actcgtgcac ccaactgatc ttcagcatct tttactttca
     5161 ccagcgtttc tgggtgagca aaaacaggaa ggcaaaatgc cgcaaaaaag ggaataaggg
     5221 cgacacggaa atgttgaata ctcattttag cttccttagc tcctgaaaat ctcgataact
     5281 caaaaaatac gcccggtagt gatcttattt cattatggtg aaagttggaa cctcttacgt
     5341 gccgatcaag tcaaaagcct ccggtcggag gcttttgact ttctgctatg gaggtcaggt
     5401 atgatttaaa tggtcagtta ga
//
